>Addgene plasmid #144479 | TFORF3003 | addgene full sequence | sequence record 407355 | Addgene NGS Result
TTAATGTAGTCTTATGCAATACTCTTGTAGTCTTGCAACATGGTAACGATGAGTTAGCAACATGCCTTAC
AAGGAGAGAAAAAGCACCGTGCATGCCGATTGGTGGAAGTAAGGTGGTACGATCGTGCCTTATTAGGAAG
GCAACAGACGGGTCTGACATGGATTGGACGAACCACTGAATTGCCGCATTGCAGAGATATTGTATTTAAG
TGCCTAGCTCGATACATAAACGGGTCTCTCTGGTTAGACCAGATCTGAGCCTGGGAGCTCTCTGGCTAAC
TAGGGAACCCACTGCTTAAGCCTCAATAAAGCTTGCCTTGAGTGCTTCAAGTAGTGTGTGCCCGTCTGTT
GTGTGACTCTGGTAACTAGAGATCCCTCAGACCCTTTTAGTCAGTGTGGAAAATCTCTAGCAGTGGCGCC
CGAACAGGGACTTGAAAGCGAAAGGGAAACCAGAGGAGCTCTCTCGACGCAGGACTCGGCTTGCTGAAGC
GCGCACGGCAAGAGGCGAGGGGCGGCGACTGGTGAGTACGCCAAAAATTTTGACTAGCGGAGGCTAGAAG
GAGAGAGATGGGTGCGAGAGCGTCAGTATTAAGCGGGGGAGAATTAGATCGCGATGGGAAAAAATTCGGT
TAAGGCCAGGGGGAAAGAAAAAATATAAATTAAAACATATAGTATGGGCAAGCAGGGAGCTAGAACGATT
CGCAGTTAATCCTGGCCTGTTAGAAACATCAGAAGGCTGTAGACAAATACTGGGACAGCTACAACCATCC
CTTCAGACAGGATCAGAAGAACTTAGATCATTATATAATACAGTAGCAACCCTCTATTGTGTGCATCAAA
GGATAGAGATAAAAGACACCAAGGAAGCTTTAGACAAGATAGAGGAAGAGCAAAACAAAAGTAAGACCAC
CGCACAGCAAGCGGCCGCTGATCTTCAGACCTGGAGGAGGAGATATGAGGGACAATTGGAGAAGTGAATT
ATATAAATATAAAGTAGTAAAAATTGAACCATTAGGAGTAGCACCCACCAAGGCAAAGAGAAGAGTGGTG
CAGAGAGAAAAAAGAGCAGTGGGAATAGGAGCTTTGTTCCTTGGGTTCTTGGGAGCAGCAGGAAGCACTA
TGGGCGCAGCGTCAATGACGCTGACGGTACAGGCCAGACAATTATTGTCTGGTATAGTGCAGCAGCAGAA
CAATTTGCTGAGGGCTATTGAGGCGCAACAGCATCTGTTGCAACTCACAGTCTGGGGCATCAAGCAGCTC
CAGGCAAGAATCCTGGCTGTGGAAAGATACCTAAAGGATCAACAGCTCCTGGGGATTTGGGGTTGCTCTG
GAAAACTCATTTGCACCACTGCTGTGCCTTGGAATGCTAGTTGGAGTAATAAATCTCTGGAACAGATTTG
GAATCACACGACCTGGATGGAGTGGGACAGAGAAATTAACAATTACACAAGCTTAATACACTCCTTAATT
GAAGAATCGCAAAACCAGCAAGAAAAGAATGAACAAGAATTATTGGAATTAGATAAATGGGCAAGTTTGT
GGAATTGGTTTAACATAACAAATTGGCTGTGGTATATAAAATTATTCATAATGATAGTAGGAGGCTTGGT
AGGTTTAAGAATAGTTTTTGCTGTACTTTCTATAGTGAATAGAGTTAGGCAGGGATATTCACCATTATCG
TTTCAGACCCACCTCCCAACCCCGAGGGGACCCATGCATTGCATCTCAATTAGTCAGCAACCAGGTGTGG
AAAGTCCCCAGGCTCCCCAGCAGGCAGAAGTATGCAAAGCATGCGTCTCAATTAGTCAGCAACCATAGTC
CCGCCCCTAACTCCGCCCATCCCGCCCCTAACTCCGCCCAGTTCCGCCCATTCTCCGCCCCATGGCTGAC
TAATTTTTTTTATTTATGCAGAGGCCGAGGCCGCCTCGGCCTCTGAGCTATTCCAGAAGTAGTGAGGAGG
CTTTTTTGGAGGCCTAGGCTTTTGCAAAAAGCTTTCTAGAGGTACCACCGGAGCTTACCATGACCGAGTA
CAAGCCCACGGTGCGCCTCGCCACCCGCGACGACGTCCCCAGGGCCGTACGCACCCTCGCCGCCGCGTTC
GCCGACTACCCCGCCACGCGCCACACCGTCGATCCGGACCGCCACATCGAGCGGGTCACCGAGCTGCAAG
AACTCTTCCTCACGCGCGTCGGGCTCGACATCGGCAAGGTGTGGGTCGCGGACGACGGCGCCGCCGTGGC
GGTCTGGACCACGCCGGAGAGCGTCGAAGCGGGGGCGGTGTTCGCCGAGATCGGCCCGCGCATGGCCGAG
TTGAGCGGTTCCCGGCTGGCCGCGCAGCAACAGATGGAAGGCCTCCTGGCGCCGCACCGGCCCAAGGAGC
CCGCGTGGTTCCTGGCCACCGTCGGCGTCTCGCCCGACCACCAGGGCAAGGGTCTGGGCAGCGCCGTCGT
GCTCCCCGGAGTGGAGGCGGCCGAGCGCGCCGGGGTGCCCGCCTTCCTGGAGACCTCCGCGCCCCGCAAC
CTCCCCTTCTACGAGCGGCTCGGCTTCACCGTCACCGCCGACGTCGAGGTGCCCGAAGGACCGCGCACCT
GGTGCATGACCCGCAAGCCCGGTGCCAGTTAACGAATTCTAGATCTTGAGACAAATGGCAGTATTCATCC
ACAATTTTAAAAGAAAAGGGGGGATTGGGGGGTACAGTGCAGGGGAAAGAATAGTAGACATAATAGCAAC
AGACATACAAACTAAAGAATTACAAAAACAAATTACAAAAATTCAAAATTTTCGGGTTTATTACAGGGAC
AGCAGAGATCCACTTTGGCGCCGGCTCGAGGCCTGCAGGTGCAAAGATGGATAAAGTTTTAAACAGAGAG
GAATCTTTGCAGCTAATGGACCTTCTAGGTCTTGAAAGGAGTGGGAATTGGCTCCGGTGCCCGTCAGTGG
GCAGAGCGCACATCGCCCACAGTCCCCGAGAAGTTGGGGGGAGGGGTCGGCAATTGAACCGGTGCCTAGA
GAAGGTGGCGCGGGGTAAACTGGGAAAGTGATGTCGTGTACTGGCTCCGCCTTTTTCCCGAGGGTGGGGG
AGAACCGTATATAAGTGCAGTAGTCGCCGTGAACGTTCTTTTTCGCAACGGGTTTGCCGCCAGAACACAG
GTAAGTGCCGTGTGTGGTTCCCGCGGGCCTGGCCTCTTTACGGGTTATGGCCCTTGCGTGCCTTGAATTA
CTTCCACCTGGCTGCAGTACGTGATTCTTGATCCCGAGCTTCGGGTTGGAAGTGGGTGGGAGAGTTCGAG
GCCTTGCGCTTAAGGAGCCCCTTCGCCTCGTGCTTGAGTTGAGGCCTGGCCTGGGCGCTGGGGCCGCCGC
GTGCGAATCTGGTGGCACCTTCGCGCCTGTCTCGCTGCTTTCGATAAGTCTCTAGCCATTTAAAATTTTT
GATGACCTGCTGCGACGCTTTTTTTCTGGCAAGATAGTCTTGTAAATGCGGGCCAAGATCTGCACACTGG
TATTTCGGTTTTTGGGGCCGCGGGCGGCGACGGGGCCCGTGCGTCCCAGCGCACATGTTCGGCGAGGCGG
GGCCTGCGAGCGCGGCCACCGAGAATCGGACGGGGGTAGTCTCAAGCTGGCCGGCCTGCTCTGGTGCCTG
GCCTCGCGCCGCCGTGTATCGCCCCGCCCTGGGCGGCAAGGCTGGCCCGGTCGGCACCAGTTGCGTGAGC
GGAAAGATGGCCGCTTCCCGGCCCTGCTGCAGGGAGCTCAAAATGGAGGACGCGGCGCTCGGGAGAGCGG
GCGGGTGAGTCACCCACACAAAGGAAAAGGGCCTTTCCGTCCTCAGCCGTCGCTTCATGTGACTCCACGG
AGTACCGGGCGCCGTCCAGGCACCTCGATTAGTTCTCGAGCTTTTGGAGTACGTCGTCTTTAGGTTGGGG
GGAGGGGTTTTATGCGATGGAGTTTCCCCACACTGAGTGGGTGGAGACTGAAGTTAGGCCAGCTTGGCAC
TTGATGTAATTCTCCTTGGAATTTGCCCTTTTTGAGTTTGGATCTTGGTTCATTCTCAAGCCTCAGACAG
TGGTTCAAAGTTTTTTTCTTCCATTTCAGGTGTCGTGAGGCTAGCATCGATTGATCAACAAGTTTGTACA
AAAAAGTTGGCACCATGCCAATTCATGAACTTCTCAGCCTTTATGGTTATGGTAGTACTGTTCGACTACC
TGAAGAAGATGAGGAAGAGGAAGAAGAGGAAGAAGAAGGTGAAGATGATGAAGATGCTGATAATGATGAC
AACAGTGGCTGTAGTGGGGAAAATAAAGAGGAGAATATAAAGGATTCATCAGGTCAGGAGGATGAAACTC
AGTCTTCCAATGATGATCCATCACAATCTGTTGCTTCTCAAGATGCCCAGGAAATAATCCGCCCACGTCG
ATGTAAATATTTTGATACAAATAGTGAAGTAGAAGAAGAATCTGAAGAAGATGAAGATTATATTCCATCA
GAAGACTGGAAAAAGGAGATTATGGTGGGCTCCATGTTTCAAGCAGAAATTCCAGTTGGCATTTGTAGAT
ACAAAGAAAATGAAAAAGTATATGAAAATGATGATCAGCTCCTGTGGGACCCTGAGTACTTACCAGAAGA
TAAAGTGATTATATTTCTTAAAGATGCATCTAGAAGAACAGGTGATGAGAAGGGTGTAGAAGCAATTCCT
GAAGGATCTCACATAAAAGACAATGAACAGGCTTTATATGAATTGGTTAAATGCAATTTTGATACAGAAG
AAGCATTGAGAAGATTAAGATTTAATGTAAAAGCAGCTAGAGAGGAATTATCTGTTTGGACAGAGGAAGA
GTGTAGAAATTTTGAACAAGGGCTGAAGGCCTATGGAAAGGATTTTCATTTGATTCAGGCTAATAAAGTC
CGAACAAGGTCAGTTGGTGAATGTGTAGCATTCTATTACATGTGGAAAAAATCTGAACGTTATGATTTCT
TTGCTCAGCAAACACGATTTGGAAAGAAGAAATATAATCTTCATCCTGGTGTAACGGATTACATGGATCG
TCTTCTAGACGAAAGTGAAAGTGCTGCATCTAGTCGAGCACCATCCCCTCCCCCAACTGCATCAAACAGT
AGTAACAGCCAGTCTGAGAAAGAAGATGGCACTGTAAGCACTGCTAATCAAAATGGAGTGTCATCTAATG
GACCAGGCATACTCCAAATGCTTCTTCCAGTTCATTTTTCAGCCATCAGTTCAAGAGCCAATGCCTTTTT
AAAATTGCCAACTTTCTTGTACAAAGTGGTTGATATCGGTAAGCCTATCCCTAACCCTCTCCTCGGTCTC
GATTCTACGTAGTAATGAACTAGTCCGTAACTTGAAAGTATTTCGATTTCTTGGCTTTATATATCTTGTG
GAAAGGACGACTTTTGCCGTTTTACCGCAAAGCAACGCGTTAAGTCGACAATCAACCTCTGGATTACAAA
ATTTGTGAAAGATTGACTGGTATTCTTAACTATGTTGCTCCTTTTACGCTATGTGGATACGCTGCTTTAA
TGCCTTTGTATCATGCTATTGCTTCCCGTATGGCTTTCATTTTCTCCTCCTTGTATAAATCCTGGTTGCT
GTCTCTTTATGAGGAGTTGTGGCCCGTTGTCAGGCAACGTGGCGTGGTGTGCACTGTGTTTGCTGACGCA
ACCCCCACTGGTTGGGGCATTGCCACCACCTGTCAGCTCCTTTCCGGGACTTTCGCTTTCCCCCTCCCTA
TTGCCACGGCGGAACTCATCGCCGCCTGCCTTGCCCGCTGCTGGACAGGGGCTCGGCTGTTGGGCACTGA
CAATTCCGTGGTGTTGTCGGGGAAATCATCGTCCTTTCCTTGGCTGCTCGCCTGTGTTGCCACCTGGATT
CTGCGCGGGACGTCCTTCTGCTACGTCCCTTCGGCCCTCAATCCAGCGGACCTTCCTTCCCGCGGCCTGC
TGCCGGCTCTGCGGCCTCTTCCGCGTCTTCGCCTTCGCCCTCAGACGAGTCGGATCTCCCTTTGGGCCGC
CTCCCCGCGTCGACTTTAAGACCAATGACTTACAAGGCAGCTGTAGATCTTAGCCACTTTTTAAAAGAAA
AGGGGGGACTGGAAGGGCTAATTCACTCCCAACGAAGACAAGATCTGCTTTTTGCTTGTACTGGGTCTCT
CTGGTTAGACCAGATCTGAGCCTGGGAGCTCTCTGGCTAACTAGGGAACCCACTGCTTAAGCCTCAATAA
AGCTTGCCTTGAGTGCTTCAAGTAGTGTGTGCCCGTCTGTTGTGTGACTCTGGTAACTAGAGATCCCTCA
GACCCTTTTAGTCAGTGTGGAAAATCTCTAGCAGTACGTATAGTAGTTCATGTCATCTTATTATTCAGTA
TTTATAACTTGCAAAGAAATGAATATCAGAGAGTGAGAGGAACTTGTTTATTGCAGCTTATAATGGTTAC
AAATAAAGCAATAGCATCACAAATTTCACAAATAAAGCATTTTTTTCACTGCATTCTAGTTGTGGTTTGT
CCAAACTCATCAATGTATCTTATCATGTCTGGCTCTAGCTATCCCGCCCCTAACTCCGCCCATCCCGCCC
CTAACTCCGCCCAGTTCCGCCCATTCTCCGCCCCATGGCTGACTAATTTTTTTTATTTATGCAGAGGCCG
AGGCCGCCTCGGCCTCTGAGCTATTCCAGAAGTAGTGAGGAGGCTTTTTTGGAGGCCTAGGGACGTACCC
AATTCGCCCTATAGTGAGTCGTATTACGCGCGCTCACTGGCCGTCGTTTTACAACGTCGTGACTGGGAAA
ACCCTGGCGTTACCCAACTTAATCGCCTTGCAGCACATCCCCCTTTCGCCAGCTGGCGTAATAGCGAAGA
GGCCCGCACCGATCGCCCTTCCCAACAGTTGCGCAGCCTGAATGGCGAATGGG
[124 nt withheld, positions 6914-7037]
C
[91 nt withheld, positions 7039-7129]
A
[49 nt withheld, positions 7131-7179]
CCTTTGACGTTGGAGTCCACGTTCTTT
[37 nt withheld, positions 7207-7243]
ACCCTATCTCGGTCTATTCTTTTGATTTATAAGGGATTTTGCCGATTTCGGCCTATTGGTTAAAAAATGA
GCTGATTTAACAAAAATTTAACGCGAATTTTAACAAAATATTAACGCTTACAATTTAGGTGGCACTTTTC
GGGGAAATGTGCGCGGAACCCCTATTTGTTTATTTTTCTAAATACATTCAAATATGTATCCGCTCATGAG
ACAATAACCCTGATAAATGCTTCAATAATATTGAAAAAGGAAGAGTATGAGTATTCAACATTTCCGTGTC
GCCCTTATTCCCTTTTTTGCGGCATTTTGCCTTCCTGTTTTTGCTCACCCAGAAACGCTGGTGAAAGTAA
AAGATGCTGAAGATCAGTTGGGTGCACGAGTGGGTTACATCGAACTGGATCTCAACAGCGGTAAGATCCT
TGAGAGTTTTCGCCCCGAAGAACGTTTTCCAATGATGAGCACTTTTAAAGTTCTGCTATGTGGCGCGGTA
TTATCCCGTATTGACGCCGGGCAAGAGCAACTCGGTCGCCGCATACACTATTCTCAGAATGACTTGGTTG
AGTACTCACCAGTCACAGAAAAGCATCTTACGGATGGCATGACAGTAAGAGAATTATGCAGTGCTGCCAT
AACCATGAGTGATAACACTGCGGCCAACTTACTTCTGACAACGATCGGAGGACCGAAGGAGCTAACCGCT
TTTTTGCACAACATGGGGGATCATGTAACTCGCCTTGATCGTTGGGAACCGGAGCTGAATGAAGCCATAC
CAAACGACGAGCGTGACACCACGATGCCTGTAGCAATGGCAACAACGTTGCGCAAACTATTAACTGGCGA
ACTACTTACTCTAGCTTCCCGGCAACAATTAATAGACTGGATGGAGGCGGATAAAGTTGCAGGACCACTT
CTGCGCTCGGCCCTTCCGGCTGGCTGGTTTATTGCTGATAAATCTGGAGCCGGTGAGCGTGGGTCTCGCG
GTATCATTGCAGCACTGGGGCCAGATGGTAAGCCCTCCCGTATCGTAGTTATCTACACGACGGGGAGTCA
GGCAACTATGGATGAACGAAATAGACAGATCGCTGAGATAGGTGCCTCACTGATTAAGCATTGGTAACTG
TCAGACCAAGTTTACTCATATATACTTTAGATTGATTTAAAACTTCATTTTTAATTTAAAAGGATCTAGG
TGAAGATCCTTTTTGATAATCTCATGACCAAAATCCCTTAACGTGAGTTTTCGTTCCACTGAGCGTCAGA
CCCCGTAGAAAAGATCAAAGGATCTTCTTGAGATCCTTTTTTTCTGCGCGTAATCTGCTGCTTGCAAACA
AAAAAACCACCGCTACCAGCGGTGGTTTGTTTGCCGGATCAAGAGCTACCAACTCTTTTTCCGAAGGTAA
CTGGCTTCAGCAGAGCGCAGATACCAAATACTGTTCTTCTAGTGTAGCCGTAGTTAGGCCACCACTTCAA
GAACTCTGTAGCACCGCCTACATACCTCGCTCTGCTAATCCTGTTACCAGTGGCTGCTGCCAGTGGCGAT
AAGTCGTGTCTTACCGGGTTGGACTCAAGACGATAGTTACCGGATAAGGCGCAGCGGTCGGGCTGAACGG
GGGGTTCGTGCACACAGCCCAGCTTGGAGCGAACGACCTACACCGAACTGAGATACCTACAGCGTGAGCT
ATGAGAAAGCGCCACGCTTCCCGAAGGGAGAAAGGCGGACAGGTATCCGGTAAGCGGCAGGGTCGGAACA
GGAGAGCGCACGAGGGAGCTTCCAGGGGGAAACGCCTGGTATCTTTATAGTCCTGTCGGGTTTCGCCACC
TCTGACTTGAGCGTCGATTTTTGTGATGCTCGTCAGGGGGGCGGAGCCTATGGAAAAACGCCAGCAACGC
GGCCTTTTTACGGTTCCTGGCCTTTTGCTGGCCTTTTGCTCACATGTTCTTTCCTGCGTTATCCCCTGAT
TCTGTGGATAACCGTATTACCGCCTTTGAGTGAGCTGATACCGCTCGCCGCAGCCGAACGACCGAGCGCA
GCGAGTCAGTGAGCGAGGAAGCGGAAGAGCGCCCAATACGCAAACCGCCTCTCCCCGCGCGTTGGCCGAT
TCATTAATGCAGCTGGCACGACAGGTTTCCCGACTGGAAAGCGGGCAGTGAGCGCAACGCAATTAATGTG
AGTTAGCTCACTCATTAGGCACCCCAGGCTTTACACTTTATGCTTCCGGCTCGTATGTTGTGTGGAATTG
TGAGCGGATAACAATTTCACACAGGAAACAGCTATGACCATGATTACGCCAAGCGCGCAATTAACCCTCA
CTAAAGGGAACAAAAGCTGGAGCTGCAAGC
Features (pLannotate 1.2.2; 34 found; start..end, strand, type, name):
      5..231     +  promoter       RSV promoter: Rous sarcoma virus enhancer/promoter
    232..412     +  LTR            5' LTR (truncated): truncated 5' long terminal repeat (LTR) from HIV-1
    459..584     +  misc_feature   HIV-1 Ψ: packaging signal of human immunodeficiency virus type 1
    568..931     +  CDS            HIV-1 gag (fragment): gag protein from human immunodeficiency virus 1; gag
   1077..1310    +  misc_feature   RRE: The Rev response element (RRE) of HIV-1 allows for Rev-dependent mRNA export from the nucleus to the cytoplasm.
   1687..1713    +  CDS            Rev (fragment): human immunodeficiency virus 1 (HIV-1) Rev protein; rev; enhances nuclear export of unspliced and incompletely spliced viral mRNAs
   1720..1743    +  promoter       SV40 promoter (fragment): SV40 early promoter
   1744..1815    +  promoter       SV40 promoter (fragment): SV40 enhancer and early promoter
   1839..1974    +  rep_origin     SV40 ori: SV40 origin of replication
   2020..2616    +  CDS            PuroR (fragment): puromycin N-acetyltransferase; pac from Streptomyces; confers resistance to puromycin
   2665..2782    +  misc_feature   cPPT/CTS: central polypurine tract and central termination sequence of HIV-1
   2847..2913    +  CDS            small t antigen (fragment): SV40 (simian virus 40) small t antigen
   2920..4098    +  promoter       EF-1α promoter: strong constitutive promoter for human elongation factor EF-1α
   4119..4136    +  protein_bind   attB1 (fragment): mutant version of attB; core recombination site for the Gateway® BP reaction BP Clonase™
   4139..5188    +  CDS            MIER1 (fragment): MIER1_HUMAN - Also known as KIAA1610. Experimental evidence at protein level: Swiss-Prot protein existence level 1. Transcriptional repressor regulating the expression of a number of genes including SP1 target genes. Probably functions through recruitment of HDAC1 a histone deacetylase involved in chromatin silencing. From Homo sapiens (Human).
   5262..5279    -  protein_bind   attB2 (fragment): mutant version of attB; core recombination site for the Gateway® BP reaction BP Clonase™
   5288..5329    +  CDS            V5 tag: epitope tag from simian virus 5
   5345..5398    +  promoter       U6 promoter (fragment): RNA polymerase III promoter for human U6 snRNA
   5440..6028    +  misc_feature   WPRE: woodchuck hepatitis virus posttranscriptional regulatory element
   6079..6098    +  misc_feature   cPPT/CTS (fragment): central polypurine tract and central termination sequence of HIV-1
   6100..6333    +  LTR            3' LTR (ΔU3): self-inactivating 3' long terminal repeat (LTR) from HIV-1
   6411..6532    +  polyA_signal   SV40 poly(A) signal: SV40 polyadenylation signal
   6572..6707    +  rep_origin     SV40 ori: SV40 origin of replication
   6728..6746    -  promoter       T7 promoter: promoter for bacteriophage T7 RNA polymerase
   6754..6909    +  CDS            lacZα (fragment): LacZα fragment of β-galactosidase; lacZ fragment
   6914..7342    +  rep_origin     f1 ori (sequence partly withheld): f1 bacteriophage origin of replication; arrow indicates direction of (+) strand synthesis
   7395..7499    +  promoter       AmpR promoter: bla
   7500..8360    +  CDS            AmpR: β-lactamase; bla; confers resistance to ampicillin, carbenicillin, and related antibiotics
   8531..9119    +  rep_origin     ori: high-copy-number ColE1/pMB1/pBR322/pUC origin of replication
   9302..9394    +  CDS            lacI (fragment): lac repressor; lacI; The lac repressor binds to the lac operator to inhibit transcription in E. coli. This inhibition can be relieved by adding lactose or isopropyl-β-D-thiogalactopyranoside (IPTG).
   9407..9428    +  protein_bind   CAP binding site: CAP binding activates transcription in the presence of cAMP. E. coli catabolite activator protein
   9443..9473    +  promoter       lac promoter: promoter for the E. coli lac operon
   9481..9497    +  protein_bind   lac operator: The lac repressor binds to the lac operator to inhibit transcription in E. coli. This inhibition can be relieved by adding lactose or isopropyl-β-D-thiogalactopyranoside (IPTG). lac repressor encoded by lacI
   9542..9560    +  promoter       T3 promoter: promoter for bacteriophage T3 RNA polymerase
