[The description below was written by a language model from this plasmid's Addgene catalogue record and pLannotate feature annotations shown in this document.]
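Description:
TFORF3003 is a third-generation-style, self-inactivating HIV-1 lentiviral expression plasmid built on the pLX_TRC317 backbone, carrying the human transcription factor gene MIER1 as one member of a barcoded transcription factor ORF collection. It is propagated in E. coli through a high-copy ColE1/pUC-type origin with ampicillin resistance (AmpR/bla); an f1 origin and remnants of a lac/lacZα cloning region with flanking T7 and T3 promoters are also present in the bacterial backbone. The depositor notes that the plasmid can recombine.

The viral portion begins with an RSV promoter fused to a truncated 5' LTR, which drives genomic RNA production in packaging cells, followed by the Ψ packaging signal with a gag fragment, the RRE for Rev-dependent nuclear export, a cPPT/CTS element, and a ΔU3 3' LTR with a downstream SV40 polyadenylation signal. Within the provirus, an SV40 early promoter/origin region sits upstream of the puromycin N-acetyltransferase gene, allowing selection of transduced mammalian cells. A separate EF-1α promoter drives the MIER1 ORF, which was inserted by Gateway cloning and is flanked by attB1 and attB2 sites, with a C-terminal V5 epitope tag for detection. MIER1 is annotated as a transcriptional repressor thought to act by recruiting HDAC1. A WPRE downstream enhances transcript expression.

According to the record, each construct in the collection carries a unique 24-bp barcode. The barcode is not annotated in the feature table, so its position is not stated. These barcodes allow the overexpressed factor to be identified in pooled screens, such as those for directed differentiation.
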