Addgene plasmid #144479: TFORF3003
Purpose: Lentiviral vector for overexpressing transcription factor ORFs with unique 24-bp barcodes. Barcodes facilitate identification of transcription factors in pooled screens.
Depositing lab: Feng Zhang. Depositing organization: Broad Institute. Publication: A transcription factor atlas of directed differentiation. Joung J, Ma S, Tay T, Geiger-Schuller KR, Kirchgatterer PC, Verdine VK, Guo B, Arias-Garcia MA, Allen WE, Singh A, Kuksenko O, Abudayyeh OO, Gootenberg JS, Fu Z, Macrae RK, Buenrostro JD, Regev A, Zhang F. Cell. 2023 Jan 5;186(1):209-229.e26. doi: 10.1016/j.cell.2022.11.026. PubMed 36608654.
Backbone
  Vector backbone: pLX_TRC317
  Backbone manufacturer: Broad Institute Genetic Perturbation Platform
  Backbone size w/o insert (bp): 8264
  Vector type: Mammalian Expression, Lentiviral
  Selectable markers: Puromycin
Growth in bacteria
  Bacterial resistance: Ampicillin, 100 μg/mL
  Growth temperature: 37°C
  Growth strain: NEB Stable
  Copy number: High Copy
Gene/Insert
  Gene/Insert name: MIER1
  Species: H. sapiens (human)
  Insert size (bp): 1319
  Entrez Gene: MIER1 (a.k.a. ER1, MI-ER1, hMI-ER1, KIAA1610, MGC131940, MGC150640, MGC150641, RP5-944N15.1, DKFZp781G0451)
  Promoter: EF1a
  Tag / fusion protein: V5 (C terminal on insert)
  Cloning method: Gateway Cloning
  Sequencing primers: 5′ GGGTGGAGACTGAAGTTAGGCCAG; 3′ CACATAGCGTAAAAGGAGCAACATAG
Resource information
  A portion of this plasmid was derived from a plasmid made by: Broad Institute Genetic Perturbation Platform
Terms and licenses: Academic/Nonprofit Terms; Industry Terms: Not Available to Industry
Depositor comments: NM_001146113.1 Please test multiple small colonies in case of plasmid recombination. To make this collection available in a timely manner, a portion of this collection was not fully sequenced by Addgene. If an Addgene verified full plasmid sequence is not available, please contact us prior to placing an order to request the full sequence.
How to cite: TFORF3003 was a gift from Feng Zhang (Addgene plasmid # 144479 ; http://n2t.net/addgene:144479 ; RRID:Addgene_144479)
