>Addgene plasmid #144479 | TFORF3003 | depositor partial sequence | sequence record 285552 | Insert
ATCGATTGATCAACAAGTTTGTACAAAAAAGTTGGCACCATGCCAATTCATGAACTTCTCAGCCTTTATG
GTTATGGTAGTACTGTTCGACTACCTGAAGAAGATGAGGAAGAGGAAGAAGAGGAAGAAGAAGGTGAAGA
TGATGAAGATGCTGATAATGATGACAACAGTGGCTGTAGTGGGGAAAATAAAGAGGAGAATATAAAGGAT
TCATCAGGTCAGGAGGATGAAACTCAGTCTTCCAATGATGATCCATCACAATCTGTTGCTTCTCAAGATG
CCCAGGAAATAATCCGCCCACGTCGATGTAAATATTTTGATACAAATAGTGAAGTAGAAGAAGAATCTGA
AGAAGATGAAGATTATATTCCATCAGAAGACTGGAAAAAGGAGATTATGGTGGGCTCCATGTTTCAAGCA
GAAATTCCAGTTGGCATTTGTAGATACAAAGAAAATGAAAAAGTATATGAAAATGATGATCAGCTCCTGT
GGGACCCTGAGTACTTACCAGAAGATAAAGTGATTATATTTCTTAAAGATGCATCTAGAAGAACAGGTGA
TGAGAAGGGTGTAGAAGCAATTCCTGAAGGATCTCACATAAAAGACAATGAACAGGCTTTATATGAATTG
GTTAAATGCAATTTTGATACAGAAGAAGCATTGAGAAGATTAAGATTTAATGTAAAAGCAGCTAGAGAGG
AATTATCTGTTTGGACAGAGGAAGAGTGTAGAAATTTTGAACAAGGGCTGAAGGCCTATGGAAAGGATTT
TCATTTGATTCAGGCTAATAAAGTCCGAACAAGGTCAGTTGGTGAATGTGTAGCATTCTATTACATGTGG
AAAAAATCTGAACGTTATGATTTCTTTGCTCAGCAAACACGATTTGGAAAGAAGAAATATAATCTTCATC
CTGGTGTAACGGATTACATGGATCGTCTTCTAGACGAAAGTGAAAGTGCTGCATCTAGTCGAGCACCATC
CCCTCCCCCAACTGCATCAAACAGTAGTAACAGCCAGTCTGAGAAAGAAGATGGCACTGTAAGCACTGCT
AATCAAAATGGAGTGTCATCTAATGGACCAGGCATACTCCAAATGCTTCTTCCAGTTCATTTTTCAGCCA
TCAGTTCAAGAGCCAATGCCTTTTTAAAATTGCCAACTTTCTTGTACAAAGTGGTTGATATCGGTAAGCC
TATCCCTAACCCTCTCCTCGGTCTCGATTCTACGTAGTAATGAACTAGTCCGTAACTTGAAAGTATTTCG
ATTTCTTGGCTTTATATATCTTGTGGAAAGGACGACTTTTGCCGTTTTACCGCAAAGCA
