>Addgene plasmid #144479 | TFORF3003 | depositor partial sequence | sequence record 285553 | Barcode
CTTTTGCCGTTTTACCGCAAAGCA
